>Addgene plasmid #73972 | pcDNA3.1-FLAG-SBP-STAG2 (S202L) | depositor partial sequence | sequence record 137478 | pcDNA3.1-FLAG-SBP-STAG2 (S202L) sequence 3951 bps
ATGGACTACAAGGACGACGACGACAAGATGGACGAGAAGACCACCGGCTGGCGCGGCGGCCACGTGGTGG
AGGGCCTGGCCGGCGAGCTGGAGCAGCTGCGCGCCCGCCTGGAGCACCACCCCCAGGGCCAGCGCGAGCC
CGGCGGCATAGCAGCTCCAGAAATACCAACTGATTTTAATCTACTACAGGAGTCAGAAACACATTTTTCT
TCTGACACAGATTTTGAAGATATCGAAGGAAAAAACCAAAAGCAAGGCAAAGGCAAAACTTGTAAAAAAG
GCAAAAAGGGCCCAGCAGAAAAGGGCAAAGGTGGAAATGGAGGAGGAAAACCTCCTTCTGGTCCAAACCG
AATGAATGGTCATCACCAACAGAATGGAGTGGAAAACATGATGTTGTTTGAAGTTGTTAAAATGGGCAAG
AGTGCTATGCAGTCGGTGGTAGATGATTGGATAGAATCATACAAGCATGACCGAGATATAGCACTTCTTG
ACCTTATCAACTTTTTTATTCAGTGTTCAGGCTGTAAAGGAGTTGTCACAGCAGAAATGTTTAGACATAT
GCAGAACTCTGAGATAATTCGAAAAATGACTGAAGAGTTCGATGAGGATAGTGGAGATTATCCACTTACC
ATGGCTGGTCCTCAGTGGAAGAAGTTCAAATCCAGTTTTTGTGAGTTCATTGGCGTGTTAGTACGGCAAT
GTCAATATAGTATCATATATGATGAGTATATGATGGATACAGTCATTTTACTTCTTACAGGATTGTCTGA
CTCACAAGTCAGAGCATTTCGACATACAAGCACCCTGGCAGCTATGAAGTTGATGACAGCTTTGGTGAAT
GTGGCACTAAATCTTAGCATTAATATGGATAATACACAAAGACAATATGAAGCAGAACGGAATAAAATGA
TTGGAAAACGAGCCAATGAGAGGCTAGAACTCCTGCTACAAAAGCGGAAAGAGCTTCAGGAAAATCAAGA
TGAAATAGAAAATATGATGAATGCAATATTTAAAGGAGTGTTTGTACATAGATACCGTGATGCGATAGCT
GAAATTCGAGCTATTTGCATTGAAGAGATTGGCATTTGGATGAAGATGTATAGTGATGCCTTTCTTAATG
ACAGTTATTTAAAATATGTTGGTTGGACTATGCATGATAAGCAAGGTGAAGTAAGACTCAAATGTCTTAC
TGCTCTACAAGGGCTTTATTATAACAAAGAGCTTAATTCCAAACTGGAACTTTTTACCAGTCGGTTCAAG
GATAGAATTGTGTCTATGACCCTTGACAAAGAATATGATGTTGCAGTACAAGCAATAAAATTACTCACTC
TTGTTTTACAGAGTAGTGAAGAAGTTCTCACTGCAGAAGATTGTGAAAATGTCTATCATCTGGTTTATTC
AGCTCACCGGCCAGTAGCAGTAGCAGCTGGAGAATTTCTCTACAAAAAGCTCTTCAGTCGTAGAGATCCA
GAGGAGGATGGAATGATGAAAAGAAGAGGAAGACAAGGTCCAAATGCCAACCTTGTTAAGACATTGGTTT
TTTTCTTTCTAGAAAGTGAGTTACATGAGCATGCAGCATACCTTGTGGATAGCATGTGGGACTGTGCTAC
TGAGCTGCTGAAAGACTGGGAATGTATGAATAGCTTGTTACTGGAAGAGCCACTTAGTGGAGAGGAAGCA
CTAACAGATAGGCAAGAGAGTGCTCTGATTGAAATAATGCTTTGTACCATTAGACAAGCGGCTGAATGTC
ATCCTCCCGTGGGAAGAGGGACAGGAAAAAGGGTGCTTACAGCAAAGGAGAAGAAGACACAGTTGGATGA
TAGGACAAAAATCACTGAGCTTTTTGCCGTGGCCCTTCCTCAGTTATTAGCAAAATACTCTGTAGATGCA
GAAAAGGTGACTAACTTGTTGCAGTTGCCTCAGTACTTTGATTTGGAAATATATACCACTGGACGATTAG
AAAAGCATTTGGATGCCTTATTGCGACAGATCCGGAATATTGTAGAGAAGCACACAGATACAGATGTTTT
GGAAGCATGTTCTAAAACTTACCATGCACTCTGTAATGAAGAGTTCACAATCTTCAACAGAGTAGATATT
TCAAGAAGTCAACTGATAGATGAATTGGCAGATAAATTTAACCGGCTTCTTGAAGATTTTCTGCAAGAGG
GTGAAGAACCTGATGAAGATGATGCATATCAGGTATTGTCAACATTGAAGAGGATCACTGCTTTTCATAA
TGCCCATGACCTTTCAAAGTGGGATTTATTTGCTTGTAATTACAAACTCTTGAAAACTGGAATCGAAAAT
GGAGACATGCCTGAGCAGATTGTTATTCACGCACTGCAGTGTACTCACTATGTAATCCTTTGGCAACTTG
CTAAGATAACTGAAAGCAGCTCTACAAAGGAGGACTTGCTGCGTTTAAAGAAACAAATGAGAGTATTTTG
TCAGATATGTCAACATTACCTGACCAACGTGAATACTACTGTTAAGGAACAGGCCTTCACTATTCTGTGT
GATATTTTGATGATCTTCAGCCATCAGATTATGTCAGGAGGGCGTGACATGTTAGAGCCATTAGTGTATA
CCCCTGATTCTTCATTGCAGTCTGAGTTGCTCAGCTTTATTTTGGATCATGTCTTCATTGAACAGGATGA
TGATAATAATAGTGCAGATGGTCAGCAAGAGGATGAAGCCAGTAAAATTGAAGCTCTGCACAAGAGAAGA
AATTTACTTGCAGCATTTTGTAAGCTAATTGTATATACTGTGGTGGAGATGAATACAGCTGCAGATATCT
TCAAACAGTATATGAAGTATTATAATGACTATGGAGATATCATCAAAGAAACAATGAGTAAAACAAGGCA
GATAGACAAAATTCAGTGTGCTAAGACCCTTATTCTCAGTCTGCAACAGCTTTTTAATGAAATGATACAA
GAAAATGGCTATAATTTTGATAGATCATCCTCTACATTTAGTGGCATAAAAGAACTTGCTCGACGTTTTG
CTTTAACTTTTGGACTTGATCAGTTGAAAACAAGAGAAGCCATTGCCATGCTACACAAAGATGGCATAGA
ATTTGCTTTTAAAGAGCCTAATCCGCAAGGGGAGAGCCATCCACCTTTAAATTTGGCATTTCTTGATATT
CTGAGTGAATTTTCTTCTAAACTACTTCGACAAGACAAAAGAACAGTGTATGTTTACTTGGAAAAGTTCA
TGACCTTTCAGATGTCACTCCGAAGAGAGGATGTGTGGCTTCCACTGATGTCTTACCGAAATTCTTTGCT
AGCTGGTGGTGATGATGACACCATGTCAGTCATTAGTGGAATCAGCAGCCGGGGGTCAACAGTACGGAGT
AAAAAATCAAAACCATCTACAGGAAAACGGAAAGTGGTTGAGGGCATGCAGCTTTCACTCACTGAAGAAA
GTAGTAGTAGTGACAGTATGTGGTTAAGCAGAGAACAAACACTGCACACCCCTGTTATGATGCAGACACC
ACAACTCACCTCCACTATTATGAGAGAGCCCAAAAGATTACGGCCTGAGGATAGCTTCATGAGTGTTTAT
CCAATGCAGACTGAACATCATCAAACACCTCTTGATTATAACACGCAGGTAACATGGATGTTAGCTCAAA
GACAACAAGAGGAAGCAAGGCAACAGCAGGAGAGAGCAGCAATGAGCTATGTTAAACTGCGAACTAATCT
TCAGCATGCCATTCGGCGTGGCACAAGCCTAATGGAAGATGATGAAGAGCCAATTGTGGAAGATGTTATG
ATGTCCTCAGAAGGGAGGATTGAGGATCTTAATGAGGGAATGGATTTTGACACCATGGATATAGATTTGC
CACCATCAAAGAACAGACGAGAGAGAACAGAACTGAAGCCTGATTTCTTTGATCCAGCTTCAATTATGGA
TGAATCAGTTCTTGGAGTGTCAATGTTTTAA
