>Addgene plasmid #73972 | pcDNA3.1-FLAG-SBP-STAG2 (S202L) | addgene partial sequence | sequence record 139441 | T7 5'-TAATACGACTCACTATAGGG-3'
CCGAGCTCGGATCCACCGGTACCATGGACTACAAGGACGACGACGACAAGATGGACGAGAAGACCACCGG
CTGGCGCGGCGGCCACGTGGTGGAGGGCCTGGCCGGCGAGCTGGAGCAGCTGCGCGCCCGCCTGGAGCAC
CACCCCCAGGGCCAGCGCGAGCCCGGCGGCATAGCAGCTCCAGAAATACCAACTGATTTTAATCTACTAC
AGGAGTCAGAAACACATTTTTCTTCTGACACAGATTTTGAAGATATCGAAGGAAAAAACCAAAAGCAAGG
CAAAGGCAAAACTTGTAAAAAAGGCAAAAAGGGCCCAGCAGAAAAGGGCAAAGGTGGAAATGGAGGAGGA
AAACCTCCTTCTGGTCCAAACCGAATGAATGGTCATCACCAACAGAATGGAGTGGAAAACATGATGTTGT
TTGAAGTTGTTAAAATGGGCAAGAGTGCTATGCAGTCGGTGGTAGATGATTGGATAGAATCATACAAGCA
TGACCGAGATATAGCACTTCTTGACCTTATCAACTTTTTTATTCAGTGTTCAGGCTGTAAAGGAGTTGTC
ACAGCAGAAATGTTTAGACATATGCAGAACTCTGAGATAATTCGAAAAATGACTGAAGAGTTCGATGAGG
ATAGTGGAGATTATCCACTTACCATGGCTGGTCCTCAGTGGAAGAAGTTCAAATCCAGTTTTTGTGAGTT
CATTGGCGTGTTAGTACGGCAATGTCAATATAGTATCATATATGATGAGTATATGATGGATACAGTCATT
TTACTTCTTACAGGATTGTCTGACTCACAAGTCA
