>Addgene plasmid #73972 | pcDNA3.1-FLAG-SBP-STAG2 (S202L) | addgene partial sequence | sequence record 139490 | hSTAG2-F1 5'-CTGGTCCTCAGTGGAAGAAGTT-3'
ATGTCAATATAGTATCATATATGATGAGTATATGATGGATACAGTCATTTTACTTCTTACAGGATTGTCT
GACTCACAAGTCAGAGCATTTCGACATACAAGCACCCTGGCAGCTATGAAGTTGATGACAGCTTTGGTGA
ATGTGGCACTAAATCTTAGCATTAATATGGATAATACACAAAGACAATATGAAGCAGAACGGAATAAAAT
GATTGGAAAACGAGCCAATGAGAGGCTAGAACTCCTGCTACAAAAGCGGAAAGAGCTTCAGGAAAATCAA
GATGAAATAGAAAATATGATGAATGCNATATTTAAAGGAGTGTTTGTACATAGATACCGTGATGCGATAG
CTGAAATTCGAGCTATTTGCATTGAAGAGATTGGCATTTGGATGAAGATGTATAGTGATGCCTTTCTTAA
TGACAGTTATTTAAAATATGTTGGTTGGACTATGCATGATAAGCAAGGTGAAGTAAGACTCAAATGTCTT
ACTGCTCTACAAGGGCTTTATTATAACAAAGAGCTTAATTCCAAACTGGAACTTTTTACCAGTCGGTTCA
AGGATAGAATTGTGTCTATGACCCTTGACAAAGAATATGATGTTGCAGTACAAGCAATAAAATTACTCAC
TCTTGTTTTACAGAGTAGTGAAGAAGTTCTCACTGCAGAAGATTGTGAAAATGTCTATCATCTGGTTTAT
TCAGCTCACCGGCCAGTAGCAGTAGCAGCTGGAG
