[The description below was written by a language model from this plasmid's Addgene catalogue record.]
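Description:
pcDNA3.1-FLAG-SBP-STAG2 (S202L) is a mammalian expression plasmid built on the commercial pcDNA3.1 backbone, with a total size of about 9.4 kb (a 5.4 kb backbone plus a roughly 3.95 kb insert). It is maintained as a high-copy plasmid in E. coli under ampicillin selection, and it carries a neomycin resistance marker, so transfected mammalian cells can be selected with G418 to obtain stable lines. The record contains no feature table and does not name the promoter. pcDNA3.1 vectors conventionally drive the insert from the CMV immediate-early promoter, with an adjacent T7 promoter, which fits the T7 primer listed for 5′ sequencing.

The insert is the human STAG2 cDNA carrying the missense substitution S202L, cloned between BamHI and NotI sites that both remain intact. STAG2 (also called SA2 or SCC3B) encodes a subunit of the cohesin complex, which holds sister chromatids together. The protein is expressed with an N-terminal tandem FLAG-SBP tag: the FLAG epitope allows antibody-based detection and immunoprecipitation, while the streptavidin-binding peptide permits affinity capture on streptavidin resin, so together they suit two-step purification of the protein and its binding partners.

Based on the associated publication title, the construct belongs to a study of tumor-derived STAG2 mutations and their effects on cohesion, anaphase and chromosome segregation in human cells. It is therefore suited to expressing this mutant in mammalian cells, for example to compare its expression, interactions or function with those of wild-type STAG2.
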