Addgene plasmid #73972: pcDNA3.1-FLAG-SBP-STAG2 (S202L)
Purpose: STAG2 cDNA (CCDS43990) S202L
Depositing lab: Todd Waldman. Depositing organization: Georgetown University. Publication: Intact Cohesion, Anaphase, and Chromosome Segregation in Human Cells Harboring Tumor-Derived Mutations in STAG2. Kim JS, He X, Orr B, Wutz G, Hill V, Peters JM, Compton DA, Waldman T. PLoS Genet. 2016 Feb 12;12(2):e1005865. doi: 10.1371/journal.pgen.1005865. eCollection 2016 Feb. PGENETICS-D-15-02663 PubMed 26871722.
Backbone
  Vector backbone: pcDNA3.1
  Backbone manufacturer: Invitrogen
  Backbone size w/o insert (bp): 5428
  Total vector size (bp): 9379
  Vector type: Mammalian Expression
  Selectable markers: Neomycin (select with G418)
Growth in bacteria
  Bacterial resistance: Ampicillin, 100 μg/mL
  Growth temperature: 37°C
  Growth strain: DH5alpha
  Copy number: High Copy
Gene/Insert
  Gene/Insert name: STAG2
  Species: H. sapiens (human)
  Insert size (bp): 3951
  Mutation: S202L
  GenBank ID: NM_001042749
  Entrez Gene: STAG2 (a.k.a. SA-2, SA2, SCC3B, bA517O1.1)
  Tag / fusion protein: FLAG-SBP (N terminal on insert)
  Cloning method: Restriction Enzyme; 5′ cloning site BamH I (not destroyed); 3′ cloning site Not I (not destroyed)
  Sequencing primers: 5′ T7
Terms and licenses: Academic/Nonprofit Terms; Industry Terms: Not Available to Industry
How to cite: pcDNA3.1-FLAG-SBP-STAG2 (S202L) was a gift from Todd Waldman (Addgene plasmid # 73972 ; http://n2t.net/addgene:73972 ; RRID:Addgene_73972)
